>Addgene plasmid #22033 | pBabe-TetCMV-puro-mVenus-LOV | addgene partial sequence | sequence record 27829 | 22033 with EXFP-R
GGACGTAGCCTTCGGGCATGGCGGACTTGAAGAAGTCGTGCTGCTTCATGTGGTCGGGGTAGCGGGCGAA
GCACTGCAGGCCGTAGCCGAGGGTGGTCACGAGGGTGGGCCAGGGCACGGGCAGCTTGCCGGTGGTGCTG
ATGAACTTCAGGGTCAGCTTGCCGTAGGTGGCATCGCCCTCGCCCTCGCCGGACACGCTGAACTTGTGGC
CGTTTACGTCGCCGTCCAGCTCGACCAGGATGGGCACCACCCCGGTGAACAGCTCCTCGCCCTTGCTCAC
AGAACCGTGATGGTGGTGATGGTGTGCCATGGTATATGCTCCGAATTCACTTTACGGATCTGGGGCCGCG
GAGGCTGGATCGGTCCCGGTGTCTTCTATGGAGGTCAAAACAGCGTGGATGGCGTCTCCAGGCGATCTGA
CGGTTCACTAAACGAGCTCTGCTTATATAGGCCTCCCACCGTACACGCCTACCTCGACCCGGGTACCGAG
CTCGACTTTCACTTTTCTCTATCACTGATAGGGAGTGGTAAACTCGACTTTCACTTTTCTCTATCACTGA
TAGGGAGTGGTAAACTCGACTTTCACTTTTCTCTATCACTGATAGGGAGTGGTAAACTCGACTTTCACTT
TTCTCTATCACTGATAGGGAGTGGTAAACTCGACTTTCACTTTTTNTCTATCACTGATAGGG
