>Addgene plasmid #22033 | pBabe-TetCMV-puro-mVenus-LOV | addgene partial sequence | sequence record 27830 | 22033 with EGFP-C
CTCGGNNTGGANGAGCTGTACAAGGGTTCTGGAAGTGGATCTTTGGCTACTACACTTGAACGTATTGAGA
AGAACTTTGTCATTACTGACCCAAGATTGCCAGATAATCCCATTATATTCGCGTCCGATAGTTTCTTGCA
GTTGACAGAATATAGCCGTGAAGAAATTTTGGGAAGAAACTGCAGGTTTCTACAAGGTCCTGAAACTGAT
CGCGCGACAGTGAGAAAAATTAGAGATGCCATAGATAACCAAACAGAGGTCACTGTTCAGCTGATTAATT
ATACAAAGAGTGGTAAAAAGTTCTGGAACCTCTTTCACTTGCAGCCTATGCGAGATCAGAAGGGAGATGT
CCAGTACTTTATTGGGGTTCAGTTGGATGGAACTGAGCATGTCCGAGATGCTGCCGAGAGAGAGGGAGTC
ATGCTGATTAAGAAAACTGCAGAAAATATTGATGAGGCGGCAAAAGAACTTGGATCCGAATTCTCAGATC
TCGGCGCGCCTGCAGGTCGACGGTACCGGTTCGAAGCTTGCGGCCGCACAGCTGTATACACGTGCAAGCC
AGCCAGAACTCGCCCCGGAAGACCCCGAGGATCTCGAGTGTGGAATTGTGAGCGGATAACAATTTGTCGA
GGGCCCCTGCAGGTCAATTCTACCGGGTAGGGGAGGCGCTTTTCCCAAGGCAGTCTGGAGCATGCGCTTT
AGCAGCCCCGCTGGGCACTTGGCNGCTACACAAGTGG
