[The description below was written by a language model from this plasmid's Addgene catalogue record.]
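Description:
pBabe-TetCMV-puro-mVenus-LOV is a retroviral mammalian expression plasmid built on the pBabe-TetCMV-puro backbone (about 6 kb without insert). It is propagated in E. coli as a high-copy plasmid under ampicillin selection, and it carries a puromycin marker for selecting transduced or transfected mammalian cells. As a pBabe-type vector, it is designed to be packaged into retroviral particles for stable integration into target cells. No feature table is provided, so the LTRs, packaging signal and bacterial origin are not individually documented. The backbone name suggests that the insert is driven by a tetracycline-regulated CMV-type promoter, but the record does not describe the promoter or state which Tet regulator configuration it requires.

The insert, roughly 1.2 kb and cloned between EcoRI and XhoI sites that both remain intact, encodes the yellow fluorescent protein mVenus (about 720 bp) fused to the LOV2 domain of oat (Avena sativa) phototropin, residues Leu404 to Leu546 (about 450 bp). LOV2 is a flavin-binding, blue-light-sensing domain whose C-terminal Jα helix unwinds on illumination, a property used to build light-controlled proteins. The construct comes from work describing a genetically encoded photoactivatable Rac GTPase used to control cell motility. Here the LOV2 domain is expressed with a fluorescent tag but without a fused effector. The stated purpose is simply mammalian expression of mVenus-tagged LOV2. A role as a control alongside photoactivatable fusions seems plausible, but the record does not say so.
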