Addgene plasmid #22033: pBabe-TetCMV-puro-mVenus-LOV
Purpose: Mammalian expression of mVenus tagged LOV2 domain
Depositing lab: Klaus Hahn. Depositing organization: University of North Carolina at Chapel Hill. Publication: A genetically encoded photoactivatable Rac controls the motility of living cells. Wu YI, Frey D, Lungu OI, Jaehrig A, Schlichting I, Kuhlman B, Hahn KM. Nature. 2009 Sep 3. 461(7260):104-8. 10.1038/nature08241 PubMed 19693014.
Backbone
  Vector backbone: pBabe-TetCMV-puro
  Backbone size w/o insert (bp): 6000
  Vector type: Mammalian Expression, Retroviral
  Selectable markers: Puromycin
Growth in bacteria
  Bacterial resistance: Ampicillin, 100 μg/mL
  Growth temperature: 37°C
  Growth strain: DH5alpha
  Copy number: High Copy
Gene/Insert
  Gene/Insert name: mVenus-LOV (alt name: mVenus-LOV(Leu404-Leu546))
  Species: Avena sativa (oat)
  Insert size (bp): 1200
  Mutation: Insert length based on Venus (720bp) + LOV (450bp)
  Cloning method: Restriction Enzyme; 5′ cloning site EcoRI (not destroyed); 3′ cloning site XhoI (not destroyed)
  Sequencing primers: 5′ pBabe-TetCMV Forward
Terms and licenses: Academic/Nonprofit Terms; Industry Terms: Not Available to Industry
Depositor comments: Protocols for production and use of Hahn lab biosensors and photoactivatable proteins can be found on their web page, at the URL below. If you have suggestions for the protocols or have any questions, please feel free to contact the Hahn lab. Good luck with your experiments! Hahn lab biosensor protocol: http://www.hahnlab.com/tools/index.html
How to cite: pBabe-TetCMV-puro-mVenus-LOV was a gift from Klaus Hahn (Addgene plasmid # 22033 ; http://n2t.net/addgene:22033 ; RRID:Addgene_22033)
